>Addgene plasmid #16158 | pET20b-delta133HtrA2 G399S | addgene partial sequence | sequence record 86534 | T7term 5'-GCTAGTTATTGCTCAGCGG-3'
CTCAGCTTCCTTTCGGGCTTTGTTAGCAGCCGGATCTCAGTGGTGGTGGTGGTGGTGCTCGAGTTCTGTG
ACCTCAGGGGTCACATATAAGGTCAGTGTTTCTCGTCCCCGCCGGATCTGCACTGCCAACTGGGATTGGG
TTCGAACAGCTTCATAAACATCTTCAGCATTTTGTACCATCTGCTCCCCAATGGCCAAAATCACATCACC
AGGCCGCAGACCAGCCCGGTGTGCAGGGGAGCTCAGGATGACTTTATGGATGAGTACACCATGCTGAACA
TCGGGAAAGCTTGGTTCTCGAAGCTGTAGTTCAGCAAGGATGCTGGGACTCAGGGTCAGCATCATCACCC
CAATGTAGCGCCGCTGGGACCCACTGATTCCGGAGGAGGAATTCTTCTTTTCCCCACGATGCAGAAACTC
TCGAAGACGATCAGAAGGGATGGCAAAGGAGATTCCAGCTGTGACCTTCATGGTGTTCACTCCAATCACC
TCCCCATCCAGGTTAACCAGGGGACCTCCAGAGTTTCCAAAATCAATAGCTGCATCAGTTTGAATGTATT
CCACATTGGTTTGCGGAAGTCCCAGGTCTCTGGCTGGACGCTGAGCAGAGCTAACAATGCCGGATGTGAT
CGTGTTCTGCAGTGCAAAGGGACTTCCCATTGCAACAACAAACTCCCCTTGCCGGACATCAGCTGAGCGT
CCCAGAGGCAGCGTGGGGAGAGGCTCCTTAGTCTGAATCCTCAGCGTTGCGATGTCTGCCACGGGATCCA
CAGCTGTGACCACGGCCTCATACGTGTCGCCGCTTAGCAGTCTCACACGGACTCTGCGCCGATCAGCCAC
CACATGGGCGTTGGTGACAATGAGCCCATCGGCAGCCACCACGAACCCTGAGCCGTTCGAGATAGGGACC
TCGCGGCCCAAGAAAGGGTGCCGGTCCAGGATCTCGATATAGACCACGGCAGGTGCTGTCTTCTCCACCA
CATCTGCGATGAAGTTGTACTGACTCCGGGGAGAAGCGGGCGGCGGGCTAGGGACGGCCATATGTATATC
TCCTTCTTAAAGTTAAACAAAATTATTTCTAGAGGGAAACCGTTGTGGTCTCCCTATAGTGAGTCGTATT
AATTTCGCGGGATCGAGATCTCGGGCAGCGT
