[The description below was written by a language model from this plasmid's Addgene catalogue record.]
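Description:
pET20b-delta133HtrA2 G399S is a bacterial expression plasmid built on the Novagen pET20b backbone (about 3.6 kb without insert) and selected in E. coli with ampicillin. The record lists DH5alpha as the propagation strain and gives the copy number as unknown. No feature table is provided, so details of the origin of replication and other backbone elements are not itemised. As a pET-series vector, it places the insert under a T7 promoter. Expression therefore depends on a host that supplies T7 RNA polymerase, while ordinary cloning strains serve only for maintenance.

The payload is a 978 bp fragment of human HTRA2 (also called Omi, PARK13 or PRSS25), a serine protease, cloned between NdeI and XhoI sites that are both retained. The "delta133" in the name indicates an N-terminally truncated form, presumably lacking the first 133 residues, although the record does not describe the truncation explicitly. Use of the NdeI site normally places the start codon directly at the beginning of the insert, which in pET20b would bypass the vector's pelB leader. The XhoI junction joins the coding sequence in frame to the backbone-encoded C-terminal His tag, allowing purification of the recombinant protein by metal affinity chromatography.

The insert carries the G399S substitution. The associated publication concerns loss-of-function mutations in Omi/HtrA2 in Parkinson's disease, and the depositor notes that the construct was used in experiments shown in one of its figures. The plasmid is thus suited to producing purified His-tagged mutant HtrA2 for biochemical study, for example in comparison with the wild-type protein.
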