Addgene plasmid #16158: pET20b-delta133HtrA2 G399S
Depositing lab: L. Miguel Martins. Depositing organization: MRC Toxicology Unit. Publication: Loss of function mutations in the gene encoding Omi/HtrA2 in Parkinson's disease. Strauss KM, Martins LM, Plun-Favreau H, Marx FP, Kautzmann S, Berg D, Gasser T, Wszolek Z, Muller T, Bornemann A, Wolburg H, Downward J, Riess O, Schulz JB, Kruger R. Hum Mol Genet. 2005 Aug 1. 14(15):2099-111. 10.1093/hmg/ddi215 PubMed 15961413.
Backbone
  Vector backbone: pET20b
  Backbone manufacturer: Novagen
  Backbone size w/o insert (bp): 3584
  Vector type: Bacterial Expression
Growth in bacteria
  Bacterial resistance: Ampicillin, 100 μg/mL
  Growth temperature: 37°C
  Growth strain: DH5alpha
  Growth instructions: When transformed and plated on LB/agar/Amp plates, this plasmid will normally only produce colonies if the plates are incubated at room temp as opposed to 37oC. Following this, the bacteria when inoculated in liquid media will grow well at 37oC.
  Copy number: Unknown
Gene/Insert
  Gene/Insert name: HtrA2 (alt name: Omi)
  Species: H. sapiens (human)
  Insert size (bp): 978
  Mutation: G399S
  GenBank ID: NM_013247
  Entrez Gene: HTRA2 (a.k.a. MGCA8, OMI, PARK13, PRSS25)
  Promoter: T7
  Tag / fusion protein: His (C terminal on backbone)
  Cloning method: Restriction Enzyme; 5′ cloning site NdeI (not destroyed); 3′ cloning site XhoI (not destroyed)
  Sequencing primers: 5′ T7; 3′ T7term
Terms and licenses: Academic/Nonprofit Terms; Industry Terms: Not Available to Industry
Depositor comments: This construct was used in experiments described in figure 4
How to cite: pET20b-delta133HtrA2 G399S was a gift from L. Miguel Martins (Addgene plasmid # 16158 ; http://n2t.net/addgene:16158 ; RRID:Addgene_16158)
